Addgene plasmid #67708: p3EHA
Purpose: 3' entry HA tag
Depositing lab: Nathan Lawson. Depositing organization: University of Massachusetts, Worcester. Publication: Vegfc acts through ERK to induce sprouting and differentiation of trunk lymphatic progenitors. Shin M, Male I, Beane TJ, Villefranc JA, Kok FO, Zhu LJ, Lawson ND. Development. 2016 Oct 15;143(20):3785-3795. Epub 2016 Sep 12. 10.1242/dev.137901 PubMed 27621059.
Backbone
  Vector backbone: pDONR-P2-P3
  Backbone manufacturer: Invitrogen
Growth in bacteria
  Bacterial resistance: Kanamycin, 50 μg/mL
  Growth temperature: 37°C
  Growth strain: Top10
  Copy number: High Copy
Gene/Insert
  Gene/Insert name: HA tag
  Species: Synthetic
  Promoter: None
  Tag / fusion protein: HA (C terminal on backbone)
  Cloning method: Gateway Cloning
  Sequencing primers: 5′ M13F; 3′ M13R
Terms and licenses: Academic/Nonprofit Terms; Industry Terms: Not Available to Industry
How to cite: p3EHA was a gift from Nathan Lawson (Addgene plasmid # 67708 ; http://n2t.net/addgene:67708 ; RRID:Addgene_67708)
