[The description below was written by a language model from this plasmid's Addgene catalogue record and pLannotate feature annotations shown in this document.]
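Description:
p3EHA is a small (about 2.7 kb) Gateway 3′ entry clone built on the Invitrogen pDONR-P2-P3 donor backbone. It supplies an HA (human influenza hemagglutinin) epitope tag as the third-position module in multisite Gateway assemblies. It is a bacterial cloning plasmid only, propagated in E. coli through a high-copy ColE1/pUC-type origin and selected with kanamycin through an aminoglycoside phosphotransferase (KanR) gene.

The payload is a short synthetic HA coding segment with no promoter of its own, flanked by Gateway recombination sites. The automated annotation labels these as attR2 on one side and an attB3 core overlapping an attL-type fragment on the other, which fits the attR2/attL3 arrangement expected of a 3′ entry clone made by BP recombination into this donor vector. The "attL1" name probably reflects sequence similarity among attL variants rather than a true attL1 site. In a multisite LR reaction, the tag is joined downstream of a middle entry element, so an open reading frame supplied there without a stop codon would be fused at its C terminus to HA. The promoter and any polyadenylation signal must come from the other entry clone and the destination vector. The record does not state whether a stop codon or polyA signal follows the tag, and the tag is annotated only as a partial match.

The remaining features are standard donor-vector elements. The rrnB T1 and T2 terminators insulate the cassette from read-through transcription, a T7 promoter and M13 primer sites flank the insert, and the short lacI and lacZα fragments are nonfunctional remnants. The associated publication concerns lymphatic vessel development, which suggests the plasmid was used to build epitope-tagged expression constructs.
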