Features (pLannotate 1.2.2; 11 found; start..end, strand, type, name):
    121..213     +  CDS            lacI (fragment): lac repressor; lacI; The lac repressor binds to the lac operator to inhibit transcription in E. coli. This inhibition can be relieved by adding lactose or isopropyl-β-D-thiogalactopyranoside (IPTG).
    268..295     -  terminator     rrnB T2 terminator: transcription terminator T2 from the E. coli rrnB gene
    427..470     +  terminator     rrnB T1 terminator: Escherichia coli rrnB; transcription terminator T1 from the E. coli rrnB gene
    517..553     -  CDS            lacZα (fragment): LacZα fragment of β-galactosidase; lacZ fragment
    624..747     -  protein_bind   attR2: mutant version of attR; recombination site for the Gateway® LR reaction LR Clonase™
    756..775     +  CDS            HA (fragment): HA (human influenza hemagglutinin) epitope tag
    781..801     -  protein_bind   attB3: mutant version of attB; core recombination site for the Gateway® BP reaction BP Clonase™
    792..877     -  protein_bind   attL1 (fragment): mutant version of attL; recombination site for the Gateway® LR reaction LR Clonase™
    914..932     -  promoter       T7 promoter: promoter for bacteriophage T7 RNA polymerase
   1066..1875    +  CDS            KanR: aminoglycoside phosphotransferase; aph(3')-Ia; confers resistance to kanamycin in bacteria or G418 (Geneticin®) in eukaryotes
   2022..2610    +  rep_origin     ori: high-copy-number ColE1/pMB1/pBR322/pUC origin of replication
>Addgene plasmid #67708 | p3EHA | depositor full sequence | sequence record 121112 | p3EHA sequence 2672 bps
CTTTCCTGCGTTATCCCCTGATTCTGTGGATAACCGTATTACCGCCTTTGAGTGAGCTGATACCGCTCGC
CGCAGCCGAACGACCGAGCGCAGCGAGTCAGTGAGCGAGGAAGCGGAAGAGCGCCCAATACGCAAACCGC
CTCTCCCCGCGCGTTGGCCGATTCATTAATGCAGCTGGCACGACAGGTTTCCCGACTGGAAAGCGGGCAG
TGAGCGCAACGCAATTAATACGCGTACCGCTAGCCAGGAAGAGTTTGTAGAAACGCAAAAAGGCCATCCG
TCAGGATGGCCTTCTGCTTAGTTTGATGCCTGGCAGTTTATGGCGGGCGTCCTGCCCGCCACCCTCCGGG
CCGTTGCTTCACAACGTTCAAATCCGCTCCCGGCGGATTTGTCCTACTCAGGAGAGCGTTCACCGACAAA
CAACAGATAAAACGAAAGGCCCAGTCTTCCGACTGAGCCTTTCGTTTTATTTGATGCCTGGCAGTTCCCT
ACTCTCGCGTTAACGCTAGCATGGATGTTTTCCCAGTCACGACGTTGTAAAACGACGGCCAGTCTTAAGC
TCGGGCCCTGCAGCTCTAGAGCTCGAATTCTACAGGTCACTAATACCATCTAAGTAGTTGGTTCATAGTG
ACTGCATATGTTGTGTTTTACAGTATTATGTAGTCTGTTTTTTATGCAAAATCTAATTTAATATATTGAT
ATTTATATCATTTTACGTTTCTCGTTCAACTTTCTTGTACAAAGTGGACTATCCGTACGACGTACCAGAC
TACGCATAACCAACTTTATTATACAAAGTTGGCATTATAAAAAAGCATTGCTTATCAATTTGTTGCAACG
AACAGGTCACTATCAGTCAAAATAAAATCATTATTTGGAGCTCCATGGTAGCGTTAACGCGGCCGCGATA
TCCCCTATAGTGAGTCGTATTACATGGTCATAGCTGTTTCCTGGCAGCTCTGGCCCGTGTCTCAAAATCT
CTGATGTTACATTGCACAAGATAAAAATATATCATCATGAACAATAAAACTGTCTGCTTACATAAACAGT
AATACAAGGGGTGTTATGAGCCATATTCAACGGGAAACGTCGAGGCCGCGATTAAATTCCAACATGGATG
CTGATTTATATGGGTATAAATGGGCTCGCGATAATGTCGGGCAATCAGGTGCGACAATCTATCGCTTGTA
TGGGAAGCCCGATGCGCCAGAGTTGTTTCTGAAACATGGCAAAGGTAGCGTTGCCAATGATGTTACAGAT
GAGATGGTCAGACTAAACTGGCTGACGGAATTTATGCCTCTTCCGACCATCAAGCATTTTATCCGTACTC
CTGATGATGCATGGTTACTCACCACTGCGATCCCCGGAAAAACAGCATTCCAGGTATTAGAAGAATATCC
TGATTCAGGTGAAAATATTGTTGATGCGCTGGCAGTGTTCCTGCGCCGGTTGCATTCGATTCCTGTTTGT
AATTGTCCTTTTAACAGCGATCGCGTATTTCGTCTCGCTCAGGCGCAATCACGAATGAATAACGGTTTGG
TTGATGCGAGTGATTTTGATGACGAGCGTAATGGCTGGCCTGTTGAACAAGTCTGGAAAGAAATGCATAA
ACTTTTGCCATTCTCACCGGATTCAGTCGTCACTCATGGTGATTTCTCACTTGATAACCTTATTTTTGAC
GAGGGGAAATTAATAGGTTGTATTGATGTTGGACGAGTCGGAATCGCAGACCGATACCAGGATCTTGCCA
TCCTATGGAACTGCCTCGGTGAGTTTTCTCCTTCATTACAGAAACGGCTTTTTCAAAAATATGGTATTGA
TAATCCTGATATGAATAAATTGCAGTTTCATTTGATGCTCGATGAGTTTTTCTAATCAGAATTGGTTAAT
TGGTTGTAACACTGGCAGAGCATTACGCTGACTTGACGGGACGGCGCAAGCTCATGACCAAAATCCCTTA
ACGTGAGTTACGCGTCGTTCCACTGAGCGTCAGACCCCGTAGAAAAGATCAAAGGATCTTCTTGAGATCC
TTTTTTTCTGCGCGTAATCTGCTGCTTGCAAACAAAAAAACCACCGCTACCAGCGGTGGTTTGTTTGCCG
GATCAAGAGCTACCAACTCTTTTTCCGAAGGTAACTGGCTTCAGCAGAGCGCAGATACCAAATACTGTCC
TTCTAGTGTAGCCGTAGTTAGGCCACCACTTCAAGAACTCTGTAGCACCGCCTACATACCTCGCTCTGCT
AATCCTGTTACCAGTGGCTGCTGCCAGTGGCGATAAGTCGTGTCTTACCGGGTTGGACTCAAGACGATAG
TTACCGGATAAGGCGCAGCGGTCGGGCTGAACGGGGGGTTCGTGCACACAGCCCAGCTTGGAGCGAACGA
CCTACACCGAACTGAGATACCTACAGCGTGAGCATTGAGAAAGCGCCACGCTTCCCGAAGGGAGAAAGGC
GGACAGGTATCCGGTAAGCGGCAGGGTCGGAACAGGAGAGCGCACGAGGGAGCTTCCAGGGGGAAACGCC
TGGTATCTTTATAGTCCTGTCGGGTTTCGCCACCTCTGACTTGAGCGTCGATTTTTGTGATGCTCGTCAG
GGGGGCGGAGCCTATGGAAAAACGCCAGCAACGCGGCCTTTTTACGGTTCCTGGCCTTTTGCTGGCCTTT
TGCTCACATGTT
