>Addgene plasmid #67708 | p3EHA | addgene partial sequence | sequence record 121111 | M13-F20 5'-TGTAAAACGACGGCCAGT-3'
GCTCTAGAGCTCGAATTCTACAGGTCACTAATACCATCTAAGTAGTTGGTTCATAGTGACTGCATATGTT
GTGTTTTACAGTATTATGTAGTCTGTTTTTTATGCAAAATCTAATTTAATATATTGATATTTATATCATT
TTACGTTTCTCGTTCAACTTTCTTGTACAAAGTGGACTATCCGTACGACGTACCAGACTACGCATAACCA
ACTTTATTATACAAAGTTGGCATTATAAAAAAGCATTGCTTATCAATTTGTTGCAACGAACAGGTCACTA
TCAGTCAAAATAAAATCATTATTTGGAGCTCCATGGTAGCGTTAACGCGGCCGCGATATCCCCTATAGTG
AGTCGTATTACATGGTCATAGCTGTTTCCTGGCAGCTCTGGCCCGTGTCTCAAAATCTCTGATGTTACAT
TGCACAAGATAAAAATATATCATCATGAACAATAAAACTGTCTGCTTACATAAACAGTAATACAAGGGGT
GTTATGAGCCATATTCAACGGGAAACGTCGAGGCCGCGATTAAATTCCAACATGGATGCTGATTTATATG
GGTATAAATGGGCTCGCGATAATGTCGGGCAATCAGGTGCGACAATCTATCGCTTGTATGGGAAGCCCGA
TGCGCCAGAGTTGTTTCTGAAACATGGCAAAGGTAGCGTTGCCAATGATGTTACAGATGAGATGGTCAGA
CTAAACTGGCTGACGGAATTTATGCCTCTTCCGACCATCAAGCATTTTATCCGTACTCCTGATGATGCAT
GGTTACTCACCACTGCGATCCCCGGAAAAACAGCATTCCAGGTATTAGAAGAATATCCTGATTCAGGTGA
AAATATTGTTGATGCGCTGGCAGTGTTCCTGCGCCGGTTGCATTCGATTCCTGTTTGTAATTGTCCTTTT
AACAGCGATCGCGTATTTCGTCTCGCTCAGGCGCAATCACGAATGAATAACGGTTTGGTTGATGCGAGTG
ATTTTGATGACGAGCGTAATGGCTGGCCTGTTGAACAAGTCTGGAAAGAAATGCATAAACTTTTGCCATT
CTCACCGGATTCAGTCGTCACTCATGGTG
