>Addgene plasmid #67708 | p3EHA | addgene partial sequence | sequence record 121118 | T7 5'-TAATACGACTCACTATAGGG-3'
GGAGCTCCAAATAATGATTTTATTTTGACTGATAGTGACCTGTTCGTTGCAACAAATTGATAAGCAATGC
TTTTTTATAATGCCAACTTTGTATAATAAAGTTGGTTATGCGTAGTCTGGTACGTCGTACGGATAGTCCA
CTTTGTACAAGAAAGTTGAACGAGAAACGTAAAATGATATAAATATCAATATATTAAATTAGATTTTGCA
TAAAAAACAGACTACATAATACTGTAAAACACAACATATGCAGTCACTATGAACCAACTACTTAGATGGT
ATTAGTGACCTGTAGAATTCGAGCTCTAGAGCTGCAGGGCCCGAGCTTAAGACTGGCCGTCGTTTTACAA
CGTCGTGACTGGGAAAACATCCATGCTAGCGTTAACGCGAGAGTAGGGAACTGCCAGGCATCAAATAAAA
CGAAAGGCTCAGTCGGAAGACTGGGCCTTTCGTTTTATCTGTTGTTTGTCGGTGAACGCTCTCCTGAGTA
GGACAAATCCGCCGGGAGCGGATTTGAACGTTGTGAAGCAACGGCCCGGAGGGTGGCGGGCAGGACGCCC
GCCATAAACTGCCAGGCATCAAACTAAGCAGAAGGCCATCCTGACGGATGGCCTTTTTGCGTTTCTACAA
ACTCTTCCTGGCTAGCGGTACGCGTATTAATTGCGTTGCGCTCACTGCCCGCTTTCCAGTCGGGAAACCT
GTCGTGCCAGC
